Addgene plasmid #149575: pBbdCas9S(RBSmut)_arr2
Purpose: (Empty Backbone) parental, all-in-one CRISPRi vector for B. burgdorferi, parental for gRNA cloning
Depositing lab: Christine Jacobs-Wagner. Depositing organization: Stanford University. Publication: A CRISPR interference platform for selective downregulation of gene expression in Borrelia burgdorferi. Takacs CN, Scott M, Chang Y, Kloos ZA, Irnov I, Rosa PA, Liu J, Jacobs-Wagner C. Appl Environ Microbiol. 2020 Nov 30. pii: AEM.02519-20. doi: 10.1128/AEM.02519-20. PubMed 33257311.
Backbone
  Vector backbone: pBbdCas9S(RBSmut)
  Backbone manufacturer: CJW lab
  Modifications to backbone: dCas9, lacI, arr2
  Vector type: Bacterial Expression, CRISPR
  Selectable markers: Rifampicin
Growth in bacteria
  Bacterial resistance: Spectinomycin, 50 μg/mL
  Growth temperature: 30°C
  Growth strain: NEB 5-alpha F' Iq
  Copy number: High Copy
Gene/Insert
  Gene/Insert name: None
  Promoter: PflaB, PpQE30
  Cloning method: Restriction Enzyme; 5′ cloning site Unknown (unknown if destroyed); 3′ cloning site Unknown (unknown if destroyed)
  Sequencing primers: 5′ Unknown
Terms and licenses: Academic/Nonprofit Terms; Industry Terms: Not Available to Industry
How to cite: pBbdCas9S(RBSmut)_arr2 was a gift from Christine Jacobs-Wagner (Addgene plasmid # 149575 ; http://n2t.net/addgene:149575 ; RRID:Addgene_149575)
