[The description below was written by a language model from this plasmid's Addgene catalogue record and the feature table of its GenBank file.]
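Description:
pBbdCas9S(RBSmut)_arr2 is an all-in-one CRISPR interference shuttle vector for Borrelia burgdorferi, deposited as an empty parental backbone into which guide RNA cassettes are to be cloned; no sgRNA is annotated in either sequence record. It is about 11.3 kb. A high-copy ColE1/pUC-type origin maintains it in E. coli. A roughly 3.3 kb segment labelled bb-ORF123-IRS is presumably the Borrelia-derived replication region that maintains it in the spirochete, although the record does not explain its function. Two resistance genes are present. The first is aadA (spectinomycin/streptomycin resistance), preceded by an annotated PflgB promoter and listed as the bacterial selection. The second is arr2, a rifampicin ADP-ribosylating transferase of Klebsiella pneumoniae origin, which matches the rifampicin marker in the catalogue entry.

The functional payload is catalytically dead Streptococcus pyogenes Cas9 (D10A/H840A), which binds DNA under guide RNA direction without cutting and so blocks transcription of the targeted gene. dCas9 sits downstream of a T5-type promoter carrying two lac operators, corresponding to the catalogue's PpQE30. A synthetic lacI gene, followed by a terminator, lies on the opposite strand and supplies the repressor, making dCas9 expression IPTG-inducible. The catalogue also lists PflaB, which is not annotated in the feature tables, so the gene it drives is not stated. The "RBSmut" in the name suggests an altered ribosome binding site, but the record gives no details.

The two sequence files differ slightly in length and in coordinate origin, and one carries a leftover definition line describing a luciferase construct. Their annotated features nonetheless agree.
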