LOCUS       Exported 11315 bp ds-DNA circular SYN 13-MAY-2021
DEFINITION  parental, all-in-one CRISPRi vector for B. burgdorferi, parental for
            gRNA cloning.
ACCESSION   .
VERSION     .
KEYWORDS    pBbdCas9S(RBSmut)_arr2
SOURCE      synthetic DNA construct
  ORGANISM  synthetic DNA construct
REFERENCE   1 (bases 1 to 11315)
  AUTHORS   Takacs CN, Scott M, Chang Y, Kloos ZA, Irnov I, Rosa PA, Liu J,
            Jacobs-Wagner C
  TITLE     A CRISPR interference platform for selective downregulation of gene
            expression in Borrelia burgdorferi.
  JOURNAL   Appl Environ Microbiol. 2020 Nov 30. pii: AEM.02519-20. doi:
            10.1128/AEM.02519-20.
  PUBMED    33257311
REFERENCE   2 (bases 1 to 11315)
  AUTHORS   .
  TITLE     Direct Submission
  JOURNAL   Exported May 13, 2021 from SnapGene Server 1.1.58
            http://www.snapgene.com
FEATURES             Location/Qualifiers
     source          1..11315
                     /organism="synthetic DNA construct"
                     /mol_type="other DNA"
     promoter        3184..3228
                     /label=T5 promoter
                     /note="bacteriophage T5 promoter for E. coli RNA
                     polymerase, with embedded lac operator"
     protein_bind    3204..3220
                     /label=lac operator
                     /bound_moiety="lac repressor encoded by lacI"
                     /note="The lac repressor binds to the lac operator to
                     inhibit transcription in E. coli. This inhibition can be
                     relieved by adding lactose or
                     isopropyl-beta-D-thiogalactopyranoside (IPTG)."
     protein_bind    3236..3252
                     /label=lac operator
                     /bound_moiety="lac repressor encoded by lacI"
                     /note="The lac repressor binds to the lac operator to
                     inhibit transcription in E. coli. This inhibition can be
                     relieved by adding lactose or
                     isopropyl-beta-D-thiogalactopyranoside (IPTG)."
     CDS             3289..7395
                     /codon_start=1
                     /product="catalytically dead mutant of the Cas9
                     endonuclease from the Streptococcus pyogenes Type II
                     CRISPR/Cas system"
                     /label=dCas9
                     /note="RNA-guided DNA-binding protein that lacks
                     endonuclease activity due to the D10A mutation in the RuvC
                     catalytic domain and the H840A mutation in the HNH
                     catalytic domain"
                     /translation="MDKKYSIGLAIGTNSVGWAVITDEYKVPSKKFKVLGNTDRHSIKK
                     NLIGALLFDSGETAEATRLKRTARRRYTRRKNRICYLQEIFSNEMAKVDDSFFHRLEES
                     FLVEEDKKHERHPIFGNIVDEVAYHEKYPTIYHLRKKLVDSTDKADLRLIYLALAHMIK
                     FRGHFLIEGDLNPDNSDVDKLFIQLVQTYNQLFEENPINASGVDAKAILSARLSKSRRL
                     ENLIAQLPGEKKNGLFGNLIALSLGLTPNFKSNFDLAEDAKLQLSKDTYDDDLDNLLAQ
                     IGDQYADLFLAAKNLSDAILLSDILRVNTEITKAPLSASMIKRYDEHHQDLTLLKALVR
                     QQLPEKYKEIFFDQSKNGYAGYIDGGASQEEFYKFIKPILEKMDGTEELLVKLNREDLL
                     RKQRTFDNGSIPHQIHLGELHAILRRQEDFYPFLKDNREKIEKILTFRIPYYVGPLARG
                     NSRFAWMTRKSEETITPWNFEEVVDKGASAQSFIERMTNFDKNLPNEKVLPKHSLLYEY
                     FTVYNELTKVKYVTEGMRKPAFLSGEQKKAIVDLLFKTNRKVTVKQLKEDYFKKIECFD
                     SVEISGVEDRFNASLGTYHDLLKIIKDKDFLDNEENEDILEDIVLTLTLFEDREMIEER
                     LKTYAHLFDDKVMKQLKRRRYTGWGRLSRKLINGIRDKQSGKTILDFLKSDGFANRNFM
                     QLIHDDSLTFKEDIQKAQVSGQGDSLHEHIANLAGSPAIKKGILQTVKVVDELVKVMGR
                     HKPENIVIEMARENQTTQKGQKNSRERMKRIEEGIKELGSQILKEHPVENTQLQNEKLY
                     LYYLQNGRDMYVDQELDINRLSDYDVDAIVPQSFLKDDSIDNKVLTRSDKNRGKSDNVP
                     SEEVVKKMKNYWRQLLNAKLITQRKFDNLTKAERGGLSELDKAGFIKRQLVETRQITKH
                     VAQILDSRMNTKYDENDKLIREVKVITLKSKLVSDFRKDFQFYKVREINNYHHAHDAYL
                     NAVVGTALIKKYPKLESEFVYGDYKVYDVRKMIAKSEQEIGKATAKYFFYSNIMNFFKT
                     EITLANGEIRKRPLIETNGETGEIVWDKGRDFATVRKVLSMPQVNIVKKTEVQTGGFSK
                     ESILPKRNSDKLIARKKDWDPKKYGGFDSPTVAYSVLVVAKVEKGKSKKLKSVKELLGI
                     TILERSSFEKNPIDFLEAKGYKEVKKDLIIKLPKYSLFELENGRKRMLASAGELQKGNE
                     LALPSKYVNFLYLASHYEKLKGSPEDNEQKQLFVEQHKHYLDEIIEQISEFSKRVILAD
                     ANLDKVLSAYNKHRDKPIREQAENIIHLFTLTNLGAPAAFKYFDTTIDRKRYTSTKEVL
                     DATLIHQSITGLYETRIDLSQLGGD"
     CDS             7565..8356
                     /codon_start=1
                     /gene="aadA"
                     /product="aminoglycoside adenylyltransferase (Murphy,
                     1985)"
                     /label=SmR
                     /note="confers resistance to spectinomycin and
                     streptomycin"
                     /translation="MREAVIAEVSTQLSEVVGVIERHLEPTLLAVHLYGSAVDGGLKPH
                     SDIDLLVTVTVRLDETTRRALINDLLETSASPGESEILRAVEVTIVVHDDIIPWRYPAK
                     RELQFGEWQRNDILAGIFEPATIDIDLAILLTKAREHSVALVGPAAEELFDPVPEQDLF
                     EALNETLTLWNSPPDWAGDERNVVLTLSRIWYSAVTGKIAPKDVAADWAMERLPAQYQP
                     VILEARQAYLGQEEDRLASRADQLEEFVHYVKGEITKVVGK"
     rep_origin      8479..9067
                     /direction=RIGHT
                     /label=ori
                     /note="high-copy-number ColE1/pMB1/pBR322/pUC origin of
                     replication"
     primer_bind     8968..8987
                     /label=pBR322ori-F
                     /note="pBR322 origin, forward primer"
ORIGIN
        1 tgaataaaat tgtaagaaaa attgaaagaa tttttttaca taaaaagtta catttattga
       61 agtaatttct tacttgatac ttttctattt cattaatctt tctttcttct tttatattat
      121 ttttattatt taaacactcc tttaaatcta cactcccatt tttagtaaat ctatctttaa
      181 ggccccttga aactctattt tgaaatctta aatctttttt ttcttgaaag tatttataga
      241 ttttttggta acattctttt tttgaaaaat taagttgata gtatatttcg gtccccaaat
      301 ttacccctaa gtgtttgtga taattagttg tgactttaaa ttctttttct aatttgtaaa
      361 ggtaattttg cagtgttttt agtttaacgg gtgtttgact atttctttta aggttttcat
      421 taaagtaata gagtatgttt ttttgtgtgt atttcttata tgttttattt atgtacgcta
      481 gtgttgagat aaggactact aatttatact gtaatttatt gtagcaagtt gtggttttac
      541 tggttttgtt tatattagat aagttttcca tttatagctc cttgaatacc ggatttttta
      601 tctataaagt atatatatca caattttgat ttaaaagtaa attctttttt taaaaataca
      661 aaaatttttt ataaattata tagaccatga tattgtatta atactaattg attttaattt
      721 aaggttgaac taaaataaac atagttttgt agaaaataat ttttcattat tttgctactt
      781 gatattggat cgtaaaaata ttagggcttt acaaagttct tttaaaagag aatttagtaa
      841 agccctaagt cttttaataa aaaatttttt gtaaaaaagt tggcaaaaat agtttttgct
      901 atatatttat atataagaaa aaattcaata ctcaaggaga taaaaaatgg aaaacttaaa
      961 caataatcca caaaaaatta atcaaataaa taagcaaact aattttattg gttttgaaaa
     1021 ttttatagaa cttgataatc aagttaatca aactaaagaa aaaagtaaat taagtaagat
     1081 aggtaagaaa ttacccggaa taagcagtca agtctagtgc ggccgcatgg cttgttatga
     1141 ctgttttttt ggggtacagt ctatgcctcg ggcatccaag cagcaagcgc gttacgccgt
     1201 gggtcgatgt ttgatgttat ggagcagcaa cgatgttacg cagcagggca gtcgccctaa
     1261 aacaaagtta aacatcatga ggaggtaacg tcatggtaaa agattggatt cctatttctc
     1321 atgataatta taaacaagta caaggaccat tttatcatgg aactaaagct aatttagcaa
     1381 ttggtgattt actaactaca ggatttattt ctcattttga agatggtcga attcttaaac
     1441 atatttattt ttcagcttta atggaaccag cagtttgggg agctgaactt gctatgtcac
     1501 tatctggtct tgaaggtcgt ggttatatat atatagttga accaacagga ccatttgaag
     1561 atgatccaaa tcttacaaat aaaaaatttc ctggtaatcc aacacaatct tatagaactt
     1621 gtgaaccttt aagaattgtt ggtgttgttg aagattggga aggacatcct gttgaattaa
     1681 taagaggaat gttagattca ttagaagatt taaaacgtcg tggtttacat gttattgaag
     1741 attaacctgg cgcgccaaat aatgcccgtg tccctgttga atagggacac ggttttttaa
     1801 caattttttt attcctaggc cttagtggcc ggtacccggg gatccttatt actggccgct
     1861 ttctagcctg gatacttgtc tggctagttg cattagagag tcagctagag ccctagggct
     1921 agctgtttgt gtattcggag ccagtgtagt ttttcttttt actaacgata cgggtaataa
     1981 ttgattgcct tttacagcct gaccttgaga caattgcaaa agtctgtcca cagaggtttg
     2041 acctaataat ctaaaatctt gtttgatagt agtaagtgga ggtatgtagc aactagaatc
     2101 ttctgtatca tcataaccca caactgaaat atcagcccca actctaagtc cactttcagt
     2161 aatagctcgc atagctccta aagccatttg atcattagca actaacatag cagtagggac
     2221 aatgccttca tttaacattt gcattgtttg ctgaaatcct gacatagcag accaatctcc
     2281 ttctctttct gctattggtt gtatttgatt tcttgttaaa tacttgtgcc atcctgctaa
     2341 tctcaatctg gcacttactg aacttaaggg acctgcaagt agtgcaattt gttgatggcc
     2401 taatgcaaca aggtgttcaa ctcctaacct tgttccatct tcgtgagaaa aaattataga
     2461 gtttattggg gtttggtccg acacatccaa aaacaatgct ggaacattag tacatgctgc
     2521 ttcaactgca atcgcatctt ggtcatcaag aggataatta attataagtc cactaacacg
     2581 ttgagctaat aaattatgta ctgctgcctt acaagcctct acacctgatc tctcaaccat
     2641 tgatacaaca acgcttgcac caagttgatc agctctcgat ttaattgcgg ctacaatttg
     2701 actaggcgca tgtaatgcaa gtgatgatgt ggcaactcca attaaaagtg attgtttccc
     2761 cgcaagttgc tgagcaacgc gatttggtat ataattcaac tctgccatag ctgcttcaac
     2821 cttctctctt gtttttgcag atacatgact tgcttggttc acaactctcg aaaccgtttg
     2881 gtagctaacc ccggcatatt cagcaacatc atacaaagta acaggtttca tggatcattc
     2941 ctccatgata aaatttaaat ttctgacttt ggcaaatcct tttgcctgtt aaaaagaata
     3001 gcacaaaaat taaaaaaaaa gaaacgcaaa tagcaatagc attaaaaata attattatta
     3061 tttatttctt tgattaaaat caaaagcctt taatgtattt tcttgatctt tcatgcgctt
     3121 aacggtaaaa tccaaggtat taagttcacc ttccactttt ctctctctat cttctctaga
     3181 aaatcataaa aaatttattt gctttgtgag cggataacaa ttataataga ttcaattgtg
     3241 agcggataac aatttcacac agaattcatt aaagaagaga aattacatat ggataagaaa
     3301 tactcaatag gcttagctat cggcacaaat agcgtcggat gggcggtgat cactgatgaa
     3361 tataaggttc cgtctaaaaa gttcaaggtt ctgggaaata cagaccgcca cagtatcaaa
     3421 aaaaatctta taggggctct tttatttgac agtggagaga cagcggaagc gactcgtctc
     3481 aaacggacag ctcgtagaag gtatacacgt cggaagaatc gtatttgtta tctacaggag
     3541 attttttcaa atgagatggc gaaagtagat gatagtttct ttcatcgact tgaagagtct
     3601 tttttggtgg aagaagacaa gaagcatgaa cgtcatccta tttttggaaa tatagtagat
     3661 gaagttgctt atcatgagaa atatccaact atctatcatc tgcgaaaaaa attggtagat
     3721 tctactgata aagcggattt gcgcttaatc tatttggcct tagcgcatat gattaagttt
     3781 cgtggtcatt ttttgattga gggagattta aatcctgata atagtgatgt ggacaaacta
     3841 tttatccagt tggtacaaac ctacaatcaa ttatttgaag aaaaccctat taacgcaagt
     3901 ggagtagatg ctaaagcgat tctttctgca cgattgagta aatcaagacg attagaaaat
     3961 ctcattgctc agctccccgg tgagaagaaa aatggcttat ttgggaatct cattgctttg
     4021 tcattgggtt tgacccctaa ttttaaatca aattttgatt tggcagaaga tgctaaatta
     4081 cagctttcaa aagatactta cgatgatgat ttagataatt tattggcgca aattggagat
     4141 caatatgctg atttgttttt ggcagctaag aatttatcag atgctatttt actttcagat
     4201 atcctaagag taaatactga aataactaag gctcccctat cagcttcaat gattaaacgc
     4261 tacgatgaac atcatcaaga cttgactctt ttaaaagctt tagttcgaca acaacttcca
     4321 gaaaagtata aagaaatctt ttttgatcaa tcaaaaaacg gatatgcagg ttatattgat
     4381 gggggagcta gccaagaaga attttataaa tttatcaaac caattttaga aaaaatggat
     4441 ggtactgagg aattattggt gaaactaaat cgtgaagatt tgctgcgcaa gcaacggacc
     4501 tttgacaacg gctctattcc ccatcaaatt cacttgggtg agctgcatgc tattttgaga
     4561 agacaagaag acttttatcc atttttaaaa gacaatcgtg agaagattga aaaaatcttg
     4621 acttttcgaa ttccttatta tgttggtcca ttggcgcgtg gcaatagtcg ttttgcatgg
     4681 atgactcgga agtctgaaga aacaattacc ccatggaatt ttgaagaagt tgtcgataaa
     4741 ggtgcttcag ctcaatcatt tattgaacgc atgacaaact ttgataaaaa tcttccaaat
     4801 gaaaaagtac taccaaaaca tagtttgctt tatgagtatt ttacggttta taacgaattg
     4861 acaaaggtca aatatgttac tgaaggaatg cgaaaaccag catttctttc aggtgaacag
     4921 aagaaagcca ttgttgattt actcttcaaa acaaatcgaa aagtaaccgt taagcaatta
     4981 aaagaagatt atttcaaaaa aatagaatgt tttgatagtg ttgaaatttc aggagttgaa
     5041 gatagattta atgcttcatt aggtacctac catgatttgc taaaaattat taaagataaa
     5101 gattttttgg ataatgaaga aaatgaagat atcttagagg atattgtttt aacattgacc
     5161 ttatttgaag atagggagat gattgaggaa agacttaaaa catatgctca cctctttgat
     5221 gataaggtga tgaaacagct taaacgtcgc cgttatactg gttggggacg tttgtctcga
     5281 aaattgatta atggtattag ggataagcaa tctggcaaaa caatattaga ttttttgaaa
     5341 tcagatggtt ttgccaatcg caattttatg cagctgatcc atgatgatag tttgacattt
     5401 aaagaagaca ttcaaaaagc acaagtgtct ggacaaggcg atagtttaca tgaacatatt
     5461 gcaaatttag ctggtagccc tgctattaaa aaaggtattt tacagactgt aaaagttgtt
     5521 gatgaattgg tcaaagtaat ggggcggcat aagccagaaa atatcgttat tgaaatggca
     5581 cgtgaaaatc agacaactca aaagggccag aaaaattcgc gagagcgtat gaaacgaatc
     5641 gaagaaggta tcaaagaatt aggaagtcag attcttaaag agcatcctgt tgaaaatact
     5701 caattgcaaa atgaaaagct ctatctctat tatctccaaa atggaagaga catgtatgtg
     5761 gaccaagaat tagatattaa tcgtttaagt gattatgatg tcgatgccat tgttccacaa
     5821 agtttcctta aagacgattc aatagacaat aaggtcttaa cgcgttctga taaaaatcgt
     5881 ggtaaatcgg ataacgttcc aagtgaagaa gtagtcaaaa agatgaaaaa ctattggaga
     5941 caacttctaa acgccaagtt aatcactcaa cgtaagtttg ataatttaac gaaagctgaa
     6001 cgtggaggtt tgagtgaact tgataaagct ggttttatca aacgccaatt ggttgaaact
     6061 cgccaaatca ctaagcatgt ggcacaaatt ttggatagtc gcatgaatac taaatacgat
     6121 gaaaatgata aacttattcg agaggttaaa gtgattacct taaaatctaa attagtttct
     6181 gacttccgaa aagatttcca attctataaa gtacgtgaga ttaacaatta ccatcatgcc
     6241 catgatgcgt atctaaatgc cgtcgttgga actgctttga ttaagaaata tccaaaactt
     6301 gaatcggagt ttgtctatgg tgattataaa gtttatgatg ttcgtaaaat gattgctaag
     6361 tctgagcaag aaataggcaa agcaaccgca aaatatttct tttactctaa tatcatgaac
     6421 ttcttcaaaa cagaaattac acttgcaaat ggagagattc gcaaacgccc tctaatcgaa
     6481 actaatgggg aaactggaga aattgtctgg gataaagggc gagattttgc cacagtgcgc
     6541 aaagtattgt ccatgcccca agtcaatatt gtcaagaaaa cagaagtcca gacaggcgga
     6601 ttctccaagg agtcaatttt accaaaaaga aattcggaca agcttattgc tcgtaaaaaa
     6661 gactgggatc caaaaaaata tggtggtttt gatagtccaa cggtagctta ttcagtccta
     6721 gtggttgcta aggtggaaaa agggaaatcg aagaagttaa aatccgttaa agagttacta
     6781 gggatcacaa ttctggaaag aagttccttt gaaaaaaatc cgattgactt tttagaagct
     6841 aaaggatata aggaagttaa aaaagactta atcattaaac tacctaaata tagtcttttt
     6901 gagttagaaa acggtcgtaa acggatgctg gctagtgccg gagaattaca aaaaggaaat
     6961 gagctggctc tgccaagcaa atatgtgaat tttttatatt tagctagtca ttatgaaaag
     7021 ttgaagggta gtccagaaga taacgaacaa aaacaattgt ttgtggagca gcataagcat
     7081 tatttagatg agattattga gcaaatcagt gaattttcta agcgtgttat tttagcagat
     7141 gccaatttag ataaagttct tagtgcatat aacaaacata gagacaaacc aatacgtgaa
     7201 caagcagaaa atattattca tttatttacg ttgacgaatc ttggagctcc cgctgctttt
     7261 aaatattttg atacaacaat tgatcgtaaa cgatatacgt ctacaaaaga agttttagat
     7321 gccactctta tccatcaatc catcactggt ctttatgaaa cacgcattga tttgagtcag
     7381 ctaggaggtg actaataaaa gcttgatcag atctcagctt ttttttgaag tgcctggcag
     7441 taagttgaaa aaatttgaaa taaacttgga ctatgttaat aaaaaaatac aaattaacga
     7501 acaaaaagat ttgaattatt atataattta gttaaaagca attttaaatg agggaggttt
     7561 ccatatgagg gaagcggtga tcgccgaagt atcgactcaa ctatcagagg tagttggcgt
     7621 catcgagcgc catctcgaac cgacgttgct ggccgtacat ttgtacggct ccgcagtgga
     7681 tggcggcctg aagccacaca gtgatattga tttgctggtt acggtgaccg taaggcttga
     7741 tgaaacaacg cggcgagctt tgatcaacga ccttttggaa acttcggctt cccctggaga
     7801 gagcgagatt ctccgcgctg tagaagtcac cattgttgtg cacgacgaca tcattccgtg
     7861 gcgttatcca gctaagcgcg aactgcaatt tggagaatgg cagcgcaatg acattcttgc
     7921 aggtatcttc gagccagcca cgatcgacat tgatctggct atcttgctga caaaagcaag
     7981 agaacatagc gttgccttgg taggtccagc ggcggaggaa ctctttgatc cggttcctga
     8041 acaggatcta tttgaggcgc taaatgaaac cttaacgcta tggaactcgc cgcccgactg
     8101 ggctggcgat gagcgaaatg tagtgcttac gttgtcccgc atttggtaca gcgcagtaac
     8161 cggcaaaatc gcgccgaagg atgtcgctgc cgactgggca atggagcgcc tgccggccca
     8221 gtatcagccc gtcatacttg aagctagaca ggcttatctt ggacaagaag aagatcgctt
     8281 ggcctcgcgc gcagatcagt tggaagaatt tgtccactac gtgaaaggcg agatcaccaa
     8341 ggtagtcggc aaataatgac gtcgccggag cggtcgagtt ctggaccgac cggctcgggt
     8401 tctcatgacc aaaatccctt aacgtgagtt ttcgttccac tgagcgtcag accccgtaga
     8461 aaagatcaaa ggatcttctt gagatccttt ttttctgcgc gtaatctgct gcttgcaaac
     8521 aaaaaaacca ccgctaccag cggtggtttg tttgccggat caagagctac caactctttt
     8581 tccgaaggta actggcttca gcagagcgca gataccaaat actgttcttc tagtgtagcc
     8641 gtagttaggc caccacttca agaactctgt agcaccgcct acatacctcg ctctgctaat
     8701 cctgttacca gtggctgctg ccagtggcga taagtcgtgt cttaccgggt tggactcaag
     8761 acgatagtta ccggataagg cgcagcggtc gggctgaacg gggggttcgt gcacacagcc
     8821 cagcttggag cgaacgacct acaccgaact gagataccta cagcgtgagc tatgagaaag
     8881 cgccacgctt cccgaaggga gaaaggcgga caggtatccg gtaagcggca gggtcggaac
     8941 aggagagcgc acgagggagc ttccaggggg aaacgcctgg tatctttata gtcctgtcgg
     9001 gtttcgccac ctctgacttg agcgtcgatt tttgtgatgc tcgtcagggg ggcggagcct
     9061 atggaaaaac gccagcaacg cggccttttt acggttcctg gccttttgct ggccttttgc
     9121 tcacatgttc tttcctgcac tagatccccg gcaagttcat ccttagggtt ttcatatctc
     9181 ttaaaaagtc aatttctgct tgattaattt cttgtggatt attgtttttg cggtttttca
     9241 ttttttatct ccttgagtat tgaatttttt cttatatata aatatatagc aaaaactatt
     9301 tttgccaact tttttacaaa aaatttttta ttaaaacact tagggctttg ctaaattctc
     9361 ttttaaaaga acttagtaaa gccctatgga tttaagaact gattatactt acgtagtaaa
     9421 aatactacag atattaatag tatagaccat atcaaaatca taatcaattt atatttatct
     9481 aaaattgtag tccatacaaa atacaaaaaa attaggtttt tctaaattct attttaaaag
     9541 aacttagtaa cacctaatct ctaaattact tacaaaattc taaaattaga tttttagttc
     9601 ttcatatttc tttaaaagtt ttttaagaaa atctttttga ttttcaaaaa tttcatgcat
     9661 cataaaacta gtaaatttgg attttttttt gtaaaaatca taactttctt gggttttaag
     9721 ttgaaatctt aatggtttta ttggattttg cctagatttt tttaacgccg gactttcttt
     9781 atcttttata aaattataag aatttttaat accattttct attaaataat cttcttttat
     9841 aagcccctct tgcagtgcag ttgctaatct taaatactta tacgcttgag tttttgctac
     9901 atcaaagtct tttataaaat caagaaaagt tttataacca tcaaatttat aatattgatt
     9961 atcttttatt tcttttaaaa ttttaatatt ttccaccctg tggaatattt cttttttgaa
    10021 attgtcattt aacttttcct ttagtgtctt gtaataagaa attttacttt cattaatcat
    10081 taaattttgt tcaacataag tatctatctt ttttgttaaa actttaacaa cacgtttttt
    10141 ttccataaaa attttccttt atttttgcaa cattttcctt aattgatata attgttacta
    10201 ttttagattt tttaatatcc acttaagaat taatccctca ctagaatatt ttttattata
    10261 gaattcatat acatgttttt ctaaatctat aaatttatca acaattgctt tattataggg
    10321 tgtatctatc ttttcttttc ttaataatcg tctcatattc tttaaataac aacaaacact
    10381 gccggtttta aacctaaatt ctatgtaata tatttttgaa aaagtatata cattttcaac
    10441 cccrtttatt tcatacttta caaaaacatt atttattggt tttctataac catagtaaat
    10501 gcctaaaaat ttgtccccgt ctttcatagg atatagataa agtttttgaa tctctgattt
    10561 atctaataat ttttcaaaaa aaattataca ccgcttttgt ttgttactaa ctactctatg
    10621 caatgccttt aatatttttg tgtgatatat atttttatca cctttttttt ctttcagcag
    10681 gaagatactt tcttttggaa atttaatttt ttgttcattt attcttgcag ccttaagtcc
    10741 gattttcata tttaatcctt atatagcctt tctatttaat tcttttaaac tcaataaact
    10801 tttttggttt ttcattagtt ctaataattc gcaataatat gtgcaaaaca ctttattgta
    10861 ttctattttc ttttggttat tcaaatattc ttttataatt ggctttagaa gttcaatatt
    10921 tacttctttt tttagttgtt caataaggat attgaaaatg tttgttttta aatcttgata
    10981 attttgttga gaattttctt tttttctttc aattgacttc tctaatttac gctttatatt
    11041 gtttaaatcg ctatatttat gactttcaat aataaaatga ggcttaaatt tgtaattttc
    11101 gtatattttt tggaaacttg tttctaattg tttagaatta tattcatttt tttcaaattc
    11161 tttttgagtg ttgcatagaa tttcctttaa tttttcttgt ttttctttca tacaagattt
    11221 agtaaaatgt atatttttat tttttagtaa tttaatttct attattttta tgattttaag
    11281 tattttgatt atattatctt tatcaatatt taaat
//
