LOCUS       CJW7165_pBbdCas9 11320 bp ds-DNA circular 12-APR-2020
DEFINITION  Inducible luciferase construct for Bb.
ACCESSION   urn.local...f-82pymqq
VERSION     urn.local...f-82pymqq
KEYWORDS    .
SOURCE
  ORGANISM  .
COMMENT
COMMENT
COMMENT     ApEinfo:methylated:1
FEATURES             Location/Qualifiers
     CDS             complement(4036..5118)
                     /created_by="User"
                     /modified_by="User"
                     /locus_tag="synthetic lacI"
                     /label="synthetic lacI"
                     /ApEinfo_label="synthetic lacI"
                     /ApEinfo_fwdcolor="cyan"
                     /ApEinfo_revcolor="#f8c6f9"
                     /ApEinfo_graphicformat="arrow_data {{0 1 2 0 0 -1} {} 0}
                     width 5 offset 0"
     CDS             9752..10543
                     /created_by="User"
                     /modified_by="User"
                     /locus_tag="aadA"
                     /label="aadA"
                     /ApEinfo_label="aadA"
                     /ApEinfo_fwdcolor="cyan"
                     /ApEinfo_revcolor="#f8c6f9"
                     /ApEinfo_graphicformat="arrow_data {{0 1 2 0 0 -1} {} 0}
                     width 5 offset 0"
     CDS             5476..9582
                     /locus_tag="dCas9"
                     /label="dCas9"
                     /ApEinfo_label="dCas9"
                     /ApEinfo_fwdcolor="cyan"
                     /ApEinfo_revcolor="#f8c6f9"
                     /ApEinfo_graphicformat="arrow_data {{0 1 2 0 0 -1} {} 0}
                     width 5 offset 0"
     terminator      complement(3944..4000)
                     /locus_tag="Terminator"
                     /label="Terminator"
                     /ApEinfo_label="Terminator"
                     /ApEinfo_fwdcolor="#9d1b1c"
                     /ApEinfo_revcolor="#9d1b1c"
                     /ApEinfo_graphicformat="arrow_data {{0 1 2 0 0 -1} {} 0}
                     width 5 offset 0"
     rep_origin      10596..11309
                     /locus_tag="ColE1 Ori"
                     /label="ColE1 Ori"
                     /ApEinfo_label="ColE1 Ori"
                     /ApEinfo_fwdcolor="#999999"
                     /ApEinfo_revcolor="#999999"
                     /ApEinfo_graphicformat="arrow_data {{0 1 2 0 0 -1} {} 0}
                     width 5 offset 0"
     misc_feature    12..3294
                     /locus_tag="bb-ORF123-IRS"
                     /label="bb-ORF123-IRS"
                     /ApEinfo_label="bb-ORF123-IRS"
                     /ApEinfo_fwdcolor="cyan"
                     /ApEinfo_revcolor="green"
                     /ApEinfo_graphicformat="arrow_data {{0 1 2 0 0 -1} {} 0}
                     width 5 offset 0"
     misc_feature    3480..3929
                     /note="rifampicin ADP-ribosylating transferase (Klebsiella
                     pneumoniae) ADI49225.1"
                     /locus_tag="rifampicin ADP-ribosylating transferase arr2"
                     /label="rifampicin ADP-ribosylating transferase arr2"
                     /ApEinfo_label="rifampicin ADP-ribosylating transferase
                     arr2"
                     /ApEinfo_fwdcolor="#7eff74"
                     /ApEinfo_revcolor="#7eff74"
                     /ApEinfo_graphicformat="arrow_data {{0 1 2 0 0 -1} {} 0}
                     width 5 offset 0"
     promoter        9605..9751
                     /locus_tag="PflgB "
                     /label="PflgB "
                     /ApEinfo_label="PflgB "
                     /ApEinfo_fwdcolor="#346ee0"
                     /ApEinfo_revcolor="#346ee0"
                     /ApEinfo_graphicformat="arrow_data {{0 1 2 0 0 -1} {} 0}
                     width 5 offset 0"
ORIGIN
        1 cctgcactag atccccggca agttcatcct tagggtttcc atatctctta aaaagtcaat
       61 ttctgcttga ttaatttctt gtggattatt gtttttgcgg tttttcattt tttatctcct
      121 tgagtattga attttttctt atatataaat atatagcaaa aactattttt gccaactttt
      181 ttacaaaaaa ttttttatta aaacacttag ggctttgcta aattctcttt taaaagaact
      241 tagtaaagcc ctatggattt aagaactgat tatacttacg tagtaaaaat actacagata
      301 ttaatagtat agaccatatc aaaatcataa tcaatttata tttatctaaa attgtagtcc
      361 atacaaaata caaaaaaatt aggtttttct aaattctatt ttaaaagaac ttagtaacac
      421 ctaatctcta aattacttac aaaattctaa aattagattt ttagttcttc atatttcttt
      481 aaaagttttt taagaaaatc tttttgattt tcaaaaattt catgcatcat aaaactagta
      541 aatttggatt tttttttgta aaaatcataa ctttcttggg ttttaagttg aaatcttaat
      601 ggttttattg gattttgcct agattttttt aacgccggac tttctttatc ttttataaaa
      661 ttataagaat ttttaatacc attttctatt aaataatctt cttttataag cccctcttgc
      721 agtgcagttg ctaatcttaa atacttatac gcttgagttt ttgctacatc aaagtctttt
      781 ataaaatcaa gaaaagtttt ataaccatca aatttataat attgattatc ttttatttct
      841 tttaaaattt taatattttc caccctgtgg aatatttctt ttttgaaatt gtcatttaac
      901 ttttccttta gtgtcttgta ataagaaatt ttactttcat taatcattaa attttgttca
      961 acataagtat ctatcttttt tgttaaaact ttaacaacac gttttttttc cataaaaatt
     1021 ttcctttatt tttgcaacat tttccttaat tgatataatt gttactattt tagatttttt
     1081 aatatccact taagaattaa tccctcacta gaatattttt tattatagaa ttcatataca
     1141 tgtttttcta aatctataaa tttatcaaca attgctttat tatagggtgt atctatcttt
     1201 tcttttctta ataatcgtct catattcttt aaataacaac aaacactgcc ggttttaaac
     1261 ctaaattcta tgtaatatat ttttgaaaaa gtatatacat tttcaacccc gtttatttca
     1321 tactttacaa aaacattatt tattggtttt ctataaccat agtaaatgcc taaaaatttg
     1381 tccccgtctt tcataggata tagataaagt ttttgaatct ctgatttatc taataatttt
     1441 tcaaaaaaaa ttatacaccg cttttgtttg ttactaacta ctctatgcaa tgcctttaat
     1501 atttttgtgt gatatatatt tttatcacct tttttttctt tcagcaggaa gatactttct
     1561 tttggaaatt taattttttg ttcatttatt cttgcagcct taagtccgat tttcatattt
     1621 aatccttata tagcctttct atttaattct tttaaactca ataaactttt ttggtttttc
     1681 attagttcta ataattcgca ataatatgtg caaaacactt tattgtattc tattttcttt
     1741 tggttattca aatattcttt tataattggc tttagaagtt caatatttac ttcttttttt
     1801 agttgttcaa taaggatatt gaaaatgttt gtttttaaat cttgataatt ttgttgagaa
     1861 ttttcttttt ttctttcaat tgacttctct aatttacgct ttatattgtt taaatcgcta
     1921 tatttatgac tttcaataat aaaatgaggc ttaaatttgt aattttcgta tattttttgg
     1981 aaacttgttt ctaattgttt agaattatat tcattttttt caaattcttt ttgagtgttg
     2041 catagaattt cctttaattt ttcttgtttt tctttcatac aagatttagt aaaatgtata
     2101 tttttatttt ttagtaattt aatttctatt atttttatga ttttaagtat tttgattata
     2161 ttatctttat caatatttaa attgaataaa attgtaagaa aaattgaaag aattttttta
     2221 cataaaaagt tacatttatt gaagtaattt cttacttgat acttttctat ttcattaatc
     2281 tttctttctt cttttatatt atttttatta tttaaacact cctttaaatc tacactccca
     2341 tttttagtaa atctatcttt aaggcccctt gaaactctat tttgaaatct taaatctttt
     2401 ttttcttgaa agtatttata gattttttgg taacattctt tttttgaaaa attaagttga
     2461 tagtatattt cggtccccaa atttacccct aagtgtttgt gataattagt tgtgacttta
     2521 aattcttttt ctaatttgta aaggtaattt tgcagtgttt ttagtttaac gggtgtttga
     2581 ctatttcttt taaggttttc attaaagtaa tagagtatgt ttttttgtgt gtatttctta
     2641 tatgttttat ttatgtacgc tagtgttgag ataagaacta ctaatttata ctgtaattta
     2701 ttgtagcaag ttgtggtttt actggttttg tttatattag ataagttttc catttatagc
     2761 tccttgaata ccggattttt tatctataaa gtatatatat cacaattttg atttaaaagt
     2821 aaattctttt tttaaaaata caaaaatttt ttataaatta tatagaccat gatattgtat
     2881 taatactaat tgattttaat ttaaggttga actaaaataa acatagtttt gtagaaaata
     2941 atttttcatt attttgctac ttgatattgg atcgtaaaaa tattagggct ttacaaagtt
     3001 cttttaaaag agaatttagt aaagccctaa gtcttttaat aaaaaatttt ttgtaaaaaa
     3061 gttggcaaaa atagtttttg ctatatattt atatataaga aaaaattcaa tactcaagga
     3121 gataaaaaat ggaaaactta aacaataatc cacaaaaaat taatcaaata aataagcaaa
     3181 ctaattttat tggttttgaa aattttatag aacttgataa tcaagttaat caaactaaag
     3241 aaaaaagtaa attaagtaag ataggtaaga aattacccgg aataagcagt caagtctagt
     3301 ctagtgcggc cgcatggctt gttatgactg tttttttggg gtacagtcta tgcctcgggc
     3361 atccaagcag caagcgcgtt acgccgtggg tcgatgtttg atgttatgga gcagcaacga
     3421 tgttacgcag cagggcagtc gccctaaaac aaagttaaac atcatgagga ggtaacgtca
     3481 tggtaaaaga ttggattcct atttctcatg ataattataa acaagtacaa ggaccatttt
     3541 atcatggaac taaagctaat ttagcaattg gtgatttact aactacagga tttatttctc
     3601 attttgaaga tggtcgaatt cttaaacata tttatttttc agctttaatg gaaccagcag
     3661 tttggggagc tgaacttgct atgtcactat ctggtcttga aggtcgtggt tatatatata
     3721 tagttgaacc aacaggacca tttgaagatg atccaaatct tacaaataaa aaatttcctg
     3781 gtaatccaac acaatcttat agaacttgtg aacctttaag aattgttggt gttgttgaag
     3841 attgggaagg acatcctgtt gaattaataa gaggaatgtt agattcatta gaagatttaa
     3901 aacgtcgtgg tttacatgtt attgaagatt aaCCTggcgc gccaaataat gcccgtgtcc
     3961 ctgttgaata gggacacggt tttttaacaa tttttttatt cctaggcctt agtggccggt
     4021 acccggggat ccttattact ggccgctttc tagcctggat acttgtctgg ctagttgcat
     4081 tagagagtca gctagagccc tagggctagc tgtttgtgta ttcggagcca gtgtagtttt
     4141 tctttttact aacgatacgg gtaataattg attgcctttt acagcctgac cttgagacaa
     4201 ttgcaaaagt ctgtccacag aggtttgacc taataatcta aaatcttgtt tgatagtagt
     4261 aagtggaggt atgtagcaac tagaatcttc tgtatcatca taacccacaa ctgaaatatc
     4321 agccccaact ctaagtccac tttcagtaat agctcgcata gctcctaaag ccatttgatc
     4381 attagcaact aacatagcag tagggacaat gccttcattt aacatttgca ttgtttgctg
     4441 aaatcctgac atagcagacc aatctccttc tctttctgct attggttgta tttgatttct
     4501 tgttaaatac ttgtgccatc ctgctaatct caatctggca cttactgaac ttaagggacc
     4561 tgcaagTagT gcaatttgtt gatggcctaa tgcaacaagg tgttcaactc ctaaccttgt
     4621 tccatcttcg tgagaaaaaa ttatagagtt tattggggtt tggtccgaca catccaaaaa
     4681 caatgctgga acattagtac atgctgcttc aactgcaatc gcatcttggt catcaagagg
     4741 ataattaatt ataagtccac taacacgttg agctaataaa ttatgtactg ctgccttaca
     4801 agcctctaca cctgatctct caaccattga tacaacaacg cttgcaccaa gttgatcagc
     4861 tctcgattta attgcggcta caatttgact aggcgcatgt aatgcaagtg atgatgtggc
     4921 aactccaatt aaaagtgatt gtttccccgc aagttgctga gcaacgcgat ttggtatata
     4981 attcaactct gccatagctg cttcaacctt ctctcttgtt tttgcagata catgacttgc
     5041 ttggttcaca actctcgaaa ccgtttggta gctaaccccg gcatattcag caacatcata
     5101 caaagtaaca ggtttcatgg atcattcctc catgataaaa tttaaatttc tgactttggc
     5161 aaatcctttt gcctgttaaa aagaatagca caaaaattaa aaaaaaagaa acgcaaatag
     5221 caatagcatt aaaaataatt attattattt atttctttga ttaaaatcaa aagcctttaa
     5281 tgtattttct tgatctttca tgcgcttaac ggtaaaatcc aaggtattaa gttcaccttc
     5341 cacttttctc tctctatctt ctctagaaaa tcataaaaaa tttatttgct ttgtgagcgg
     5401 ataacaatta taatagattc aattgtgagc ggataacaat ttcacacaga attcattaaa
     5461 gaAgagaaat tacatatgga taagaaatac tcaataggct tagctatcgg cacaaatagc
     5521 gtcggatggg cggtgatcac tgatgaatat aaggttccgt ctaaaaagtt caaggttctg
     5581 ggaaatacag accgccacag tatcaaaaaa aatcttatag gggctctttt atttgacagt
     5641 ggagagacag cggaagcgac tcgtctcaaa cggacagctc gtagaaggta tacacgtcgg
     5701 aagaatcgta tttgttatct acaggagatt ttttcaaatg agatggcgaa agtagatgat
     5761 agtttctttc atcgacttga agagtctttt ttggtggaag aagacaagaa gcatgaacgt
     5821 catcctattt ttggaaatat agtagatgaa gttgcttatc atgagaaata tccaactatc
     5881 tatcatctgc gaaaaaaatt ggtagattct actgataaag cggatttgcg cttaatctat
     5941 ttggccttag cgcatatgat taagtttcgt ggtcattttt tgattgaggg agatttaaat
     6001 cctgataata gtgatgtgga caaactattt atccagttgg tacaaaccta caatcaatta
     6061 tttgaagaaa accctattaa cgcaagtgga gtagatgcta aagcgattct ttctgcacga
     6121 ttgagtaaat caagacgatt agaaaatctc attgctcagc tccccggtga gaagaaaaat
     6181 ggcttatttg ggaatctcat tgctttgtca ttgggtttga cccctaattt taaatcaaat
     6241 tttgatttgg cagaagatgc taaattacag ctttcaaaag atacttacga tgatgattta
     6301 gataatttat tggcgcaaat tggagatcaa tatgctgatt tgtttttggc agctaagaat
     6361 ttatcagatg ctattttact ttcagatatc ctaagagtaa atactgaaat aactaaggct
     6421 cccctatcag cttcaatgat taaacgctac gatgaacatc atcaagactt gactctttta
     6481 aaagctttag ttcgacaaca acttccagaa aagtataaag aaatcttttt tgatcaatca
     6541 aaaaacggat atgcaggtta tattgatggg ggagctagcc aagaagaatt ttataaattt
     6601 atcaaaccaa ttttagaaaa aatggatggt actgaggaat tattggtgaa actaaatcgt
     6661 gaagatttgc tgcgcaagca acggaccttt gacaacggct ctattcccca tcaaattcac
     6721 ttgggtgagc tgcatgctat tttgagaaga caagaagact tttatccatt tttaaaagac
     6781 aatcgtgaga agattgaaaa aatcttgact tttcgaattc cttattatgt tggtccattg
     6841 gcgcgtggca atagtcgttt tgcatggatg actcggaagt ctgaagaaac aattacccca
     6901 tggaattttg aagaagttgt cgataaaggt gcttcagctc aatcatttat tgaacgcatg
     6961 acaaactttg ataaaaatct tccaaatgaa aaagtactac caaaacatag tttgctttat
     7021 gagtatttta cggtttataa cgaattgaca aaggtcaaat atgttactga aggaatgcga
     7081 aaaccagcat ttctttcagg tgaacagaag aaagccattg ttgatttact cttcaaaaca
     7141 aatcgaaaag taaccgttaa gcaattaaaa gaagattatt tcaaaaaaat agaatgtttt
     7201 gatagtgttg aaatttcagg agttgaagat agatttaatg cttcattagg tacctaccat
     7261 gatttgctaa aaattattaa agataaagat tttttggata atgaagaaaa tgaagatatc
     7321 ttagaggata ttgttttaac attgacctta tttgaagata gggagatgat tgaggaaaga
     7381 cttaaaacat atgctcacct ctttgatgat aaggtgatga aacagcttaa acgtcgccgt
     7441 tatactggtt ggggacgttt gtctcgaaaa ttgattaatg gtattaggga taagcaatct
     7501 ggcaaaacaa tattagattt tttgaaatca gatggttttg ccaatcgcaa ttttatgcag
     7561 ctgatccatg atgatagttt gacatttaaa gaagacattc aaaaagcaca agtgtctgga
     7621 caaggcgata gtttacatga acatattgca aatttagctg gtagccctgc tattaaaaaa
     7681 ggtattttac agactgtaaa agttgttgat gaattggtca aagtaatggg gcggcataag
     7741 ccagaaaata tcgttattga aatggcacgt gaaaatcaga caactcaaaa gggccagaaa
     7801 aattcgcgag agcgtatgaa acgaatcgaa gaaggtatca aagaattagg aagtcagatt
     7861 cttaaagagc atcctgttga aaatactcaa ttgcaaaatg aaaagctcta tctctattat
     7921 ctccaaaatg gaagagacat gtatgtggac caagaattag atattaatcg tttaagtgat
     7981 tatgatgtcg atgccattgt tccacaaagt ttccttaaag acgattcaat agacaataag
     8041 gtcttaacgc gttctgataa aaatcgtggt aaatcggata acgttccaag tgaagaagta
     8101 gtcaaaaaga tgaaaaacta ttggagacaa cttctaaacg ccaagttaat cactcaacgt
     8161 aagtttgata atttaacgaa agctgaacgt ggaggtttga gtgaacttga taaagctggt
     8221 tttatcaaac gccaattggt tgaaactcgc caaatcacta agcatgtggc acaaattttg
     8281 gatagtcgca tgaatactaa atacgatgaa aatgataaac ttattcgaga ggttaaagtg
     8341 attaccttaa aatctaaatt agtttctgac ttccgaaaag atttccaatt ctataaagta
     8401 cgtgagatta acaattacca tcatgcccat gatgcgtatc taaatgccgt cgttggaact
     8461 gctttgatta agaaatatcc aaaacttgaa tcggagtttg tctatggtga ttataaagtt
     8521 tatgatgttc gtaaaatgat tgctaagtct gagcaagaaa taggcaaagc aaccgcaaaa
     8581 tatttctttt actctaatat catgaacttc ttcaaaacag aaattacact tgcaaatgga
     8641 gagattcgca aacgccctct aatcgaaact aatggggaaa ctggagaaat tgtctgggat
     8701 aaagggcgag attttgccac agtgcgcaaa gtattgtcca tgccccaagt caatattgtc
     8761 aagaaaacag aagtacagac aggcggattc tccaaggagt caattttacc aaaaagaaat
     8821 tcggacaagc ttattgctcg taaaaaagac tgggatccaa aaaaatatgg tggttttgat
     8881 agtccaacgg tagcttattc agtcctagtg gttgctaagg tggaaaaagg gaaatcgaag
     8941 aagttaaaat ccgttaaaga gttactaggg atcacaatta tggaaagaag ttcctttgaa
     9001 aaaaatccga ttgacttttt agaagctaaa ggatataagg aagttaaaaa agacttaatc
     9061 attaaactac ctaaatatag tctttttgag ttagaaaacg gtcgtaaacg gatgctggct
     9121 agtgccggag aattacaaaa aggaaatgag ctggctctgc caagcaaata tgtgaatttt
     9181 ttatatttag ctagtcatta tgaaaagttg aagggtagtc cagaagataa cgaacaaaaa
     9241 caattgtttg tggagcagca taagcattat ttagatgaga ttattgagca aatcagtgaa
     9301 ttttctaagc gtgttatttt agcagatgcc aatttagata aagttcttag tgcatataac
     9361 aaacatagag acaaaccaat acgtgaacaa gcagaaaata ttattcattt atttacgttg
     9421 acgaatcttg gagctcccgc tgcttttaaa tattttgata caacaattga tcgtaaacga
     9481 tatacgtcta caaaagaagt tttagatgcc actcttatcc atcaatccat cactggtctt
     9541 tatgaaacac gcattgattt gagtcagcta ggaggtgact aataaaagct tgatcagatc
     9601 tcagcttttt tttgaagtgc ctggcagtaa gttgaaaaaa tttgaaataa acttggacta
     9661 tgttaataaa aaaatacaaa ttaacgaaca aaaagatttg aattattata taatttagtt
     9721 aaaagcaatt ttaaatgagg gaggtttcca tatgagggaa gcggtgatcg ccgaagtatc
     9781 gactcaacta tcagaggtag ttggcgtcat cgagcgccat ctcgaaccga cgttgctggc
     9841 cgtacatttg tacggctccg cagtggatgg cggcctgaag ccacacagtg atattgattt
     9901 gctggttacg gtgaccgtaa ggcttgatga aacaacgcgg cgagctttga tcaacgacct
     9961 tttggaaact tcggcttccc ctggagagag cgagattctc cgcgctgtag aagtcaccat
    10021 tgttgtgcac gacgacatca ttccgtggcg ttatccagct aagcgcgaac tgcaatttgg
    10081 agaatggcag cgcaatgaca ttcttgcagg tatcttcgag ccagccacga tcgacattga
    10141 tctggctatc ttgctgacaa aagcaagaga acatagcgtt gccttggtag gtccagcggc
    10201 ggaggaactc tttgatccgg ttcctgaaca ggatctattt gaggcgctaa atgaaacctt
    10261 aacgctatgg aactcgccgc ccgactgggc tggcgatgag cgaaatgtag tgcttacgtt
    10321 gtcccgcatt tggtacagcg cagtaaccgg caaaatcgcg ccgaaggatg tcgctgccga
    10381 ctgggcaatg gagcgcctgc cggcccagta tcagcccgtc atacttgaag ctagacaggc
    10441 ttatcttgga caagaagaag atcgcttggc ctcgcgcgca gatcagttgg aagaatttgt
    10501 ccactacgtg aaaggcgaga tcaccaaggt agtcggcaaa taatgacgtc gccggagcgg
    10561 tcgagttctg gaccgaccgg ctcgggttct catgaccaaa atcccttaac gtgagttttc
    10621 gttccactga gcgtcagacc ccgtagaaaa gatcaaagga tcttcttgag atcctttttt
    10681 tctgcgcgta atctgctgct tgcaaacaaa aaaaccaccg ctaccagcgg tggtttgttt
    10741 gccggatcaa gagctaccaa ctctttttcc gaaggtaact ggcttcagca gagcgcagat
    10801 accaaatact gtccttctag tgtagccgta gttaggccac cacttcaaga actctgtagc
    10861 accgcctaca tacctcgctc tgctaatcct gttaccagtg gctgctgcca gtggcgataa
    10921 gtcgtgtctt accgggttgg actcaagacg atagttaccg gataaggcgc agcggtcggg
    10981 ctgaacgggg ggttcgtgca cacagcccag cttggagcga acgacctaca ccgaactgag
    11041 atacctacag cgtgagctat gagaaagcgc cacgcttccc gaagggagaa aggcggacag
    11101 gtatccggta agcggcaggg tcggaacagg agagcgcacg agggagcttc cagggggaaa
    11161 cgcctggtat ctttatagtc ctgtcgggtt tcgccacctc tgacttgagc gtcgattttt
    11221 gtgatgctcg tcaggggggc ggagcctatg gaaaaacgcc agcaacgcgg cctttttacg
    11281 gttcctgggc ttttgctggc cttttgctca catgttcttt
//
